Addgene plasmid #240126: Gab2-MSCV-IRES-GFP
Purpose: Expresses Gab2 (mouse) in mammalian cells
Depositing lab: Timothy Ley. Depositing organization: Washington University in Saint Louis. Publication: Overexpression of the signaling-coordinator GAB2 can play an important role in Acute Myeloid Leukemia progression. Kramer MH, Richardson SN, Li Y, Yin T, Helton NM, George DR, Cai M, Ramakrishnan SM, Katerndahl CD, Miller CA, Ley TJ. J Clin Invest. 2025 Aug 7:e195929. doi: 10.1172/JCI195929. PubMed 40773291.
Backbone
  Vector backbone: MSCV
  Backbone size w/o insert (bp): 6437
  Total vector size (bp): 8438
  Vector type: Mammalian Expression, Retroviral
Growth in bacteria
  Bacterial resistance: Ampicillin, 100 μg/mL
  Growth temperature: 37°C
  Growth strain: NEB Stable
  Copy number: High Copy
Gene/Insert
  Gene/Insert name: Gab2
  Species: M. musculus (mouse)
  Insert size (bp): 2001
  Entrez Gene: Gab2 (a.k.a. D130058I17Rik, p97)
  Tag / fusion protein: IRES-GFP (C terminal on insert)
Terms and licenses: Academic/Nonprofit Terms; Industry Terms: Not Available to Industry
How to cite: Gab2-MSCV-IRES-GFP was a gift from Timothy Ley (Addgene plasmid # 240126 ; http://n2t.net/addgene:240126 ; RRID:Addgene_240126)
