[The description below was written by a language model from this plasmid's Addgene catalogue record and pLannotate feature annotations shown in this document.]
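Description:
Gab2-MSCV-IRES-GFP is an 8.4 kb gammaretroviral expression plasmid built on the MSCV (murine stem cell virus) backbone and designed to deliver mouse Gab2 into mammalian cells. In bacteria it is maintained through a high-copy ColE1/pUC-type origin and selected with ampicillin via the β-lactamase gene and its own promoter. The annotated scraps of rop, bom, lacZα, TcR, lacI and env, along with the lac promoter/operator region, are non-functional remnants of earlier cloning vectors rather than working parts.

The retroviral cassette is bounded by 5' and 3' long terminal repeats from murine embryonic stem cell virus. Downstream of the 5' LTR lie the MESV Ψ packaging signal and a truncated gag segment lacking its start codon, which together promote efficient encapsidation of the genomic RNA when the plasmid is introduced into a packaging cell line that supplies the viral proteins in trans. No separate internal promoter is annotated, so transcription of the payload is driven by the 5' LTR. The roughly 2 kb Gab2 coding sequence encodes an adapter protein that acts downstream of cytokine, antigen and growth factor receptors and is involved in regulating proliferation and hematopoiesis. It is followed by an EMCV IRES and EGFP. Although the catalogue lists IRES-GFP as a C-terminal tag, the arrangement is bicistronic: Gab2 and EGFP are translated as separate proteins from one transcript, so green fluorescence marks transduced cells without altering Gab2. The construct is suited to stable Gab2 overexpression with tracking or sorting of transduced cells, and the associated publication concerns GAB2 overexpression in acute myeloid leukemia progression.
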