Features (pLannotate 1.2.2; 20 found; start..end, strand, type, name):
    116..220     -  promoter       AmpR promoter: bla
    315..350     +  CDS            rop (fragment): Rop protein, which maintains plasmids at low copy number; rop
    452..551     +  misc_feature   bom (fragment): basis of mobility region from pBR322
    557..706     -  CDS            lacZα (fragment): LacZα fragment of β-galactosidase; lacZ fragment
    706..907     -  CDS            TcR (fragment): tetracycline efflux protein; tet; confers resistance to tetracycline
    908..1006    +  CDS            env (fragment): murine leukemia virus gPr80 envelope polyprotein precursor; env; proteolytically cleaved into gp70SU and p15TM subunits
   1048..1564    +  LTR            5' LTR: 5' long terminal repeat from murine embryonic stem cell virus
   1628..1969    +  misc_feature   MESV Ψ: packaging signal of murine embryonic stem cell virus
   2036..2452    +  CDS            gag (truncated): truncated Moloney murine leukemia virus (MMLV) gag gene lacking the start codon
   2466..4463    +  CDS            Gab2: GAB2_MOUSE - Experimental evidence at protein level: Swiss-Prot protein existence level 1. Adapter protein which acts downstream of several membrane receptors including cytokine, antigen, hormone, cell matrix and growth factor receptors to regulate multiple signaling pathways. Regulates osteoclast differentiation mediating the TNFRSF11A/RANK signaling. In allergic response, it plays a role in mast cells activation and degranulation through PI-3-kinase regulation. Also involved in the regulation of cell proliferation and hematopoiesis. From Mus musculus (Mouse).
   4583..5045    +  misc_feature   IRES: internal ribosome entry site (IRES) of the encephalomyocarditis virus (EMCV)
   5059..5778    +  CDS            EGFP: the original enhanced GFP (Yang et al., 1996) mammalian codon-optimized
   5795..5821    +  misc_feature   MCS (fragment): pBluescript multiple cloning site
   5880..6394    +  LTR            3' LTR: 3' long terminal repeat from murine embryonic stem cell virus
   6556..6572    -  protein_bind   lac operator: The lac repressor binds to the lac operator to inhibit transcription in E. coli. This inhibition can be relieved by adding lactose or isopropyl-β-D-thiogalactopyranoside (IPTG). lac repressor encoded by lacI
   6580..6610    -  promoter       lac promoter: promoter for the E. coli lac operon
   6625..6646    -  protein_bind   CAP binding site: CAP binding activates transcription in the presence of cAMP. E. coli catabolite activator protein
   6659..6751    -  CDS            lacI (fragment): lac repressor; lacI; The lac repressor binds to the lac operator to inhibit transcription in E. coli. This inhibition can be relieved by adding lactose or isopropyl-β-D-thiogalactopyranoside (IPTG).
   6934..7522    -  rep_origin     ori: high-copy-number ColE1/pMB1/pBR322/pUC origin of replication
   7693..115     -  CDS            AmpR (across the origin): β-lactamase; bla; confers resistance to ampicillin, carbenicillin, and related antibiotics
>Addgene plasmid #240126 | Gab2-MSCV-IRES-GFP | addgene full sequence | sequence record 479877 | Addgene NGS Result
CCAACTGATCTTCAGCATCTTTTACTTTCACCAGCGTTTCTGGGTGAGCAAAAACAGGAAGGCAAAATGC
CGCAAAAAAGGGAATAAGGGCGACACGGAAATGTTGAATACTCATACTCTTCCTTTTTCAATATTATTGA
AGCATTTATCAGGGTTATTGTCTCATGAGCGGATACATATTTGAATGTATTTAGAAAAATAAACAAATAG
GGGTTCCGCGCACATTTCCCCGAAAAGTGCCACCTGACGTCTAAGAAACCATTATTATCATGACATTAAC
CTATAAAAATAGGCGTATCACGAGGCCCTTTCGTCTCGCGCGTTTCGGTGATGACGGTGAAAACCTCTGA
CACATGCAGCTCCCGGAGACGGTCACAGCTTGTCTGTAAGCGGATGCCGGGAGCAGACAAGCCCGTCAGG
GCGCGTCAGCGGGTGTTGGCGGGTGTCGGGGCTGGCTTAACTATGCGGCATCAGAGCAGATTGTACTGAG
AGTGCACCATATGCGGTGTGAAATACCGCACAGATGCGTAAGGAGAAAATACCGCATCAGGCGCCATTCG
CCATTCAGGCTGCGCAACTGTTGGGAAGGGCGATCGGTGCGGGCCTCTTCGCTATTACGCCAGCTGGCGA
AAGGGGGATGTGCTGCAAGGCGATTAAGTTGGGTAACGCCAGGGTTTTCCCAGTCACGACGTTGTAAAAC
GACGGCGCAAGGAATGGTGCATGCAAGGAGATGGCGCCCAACAGTCCCCCGGCCACGGGGCCTGCCACCA
TACCCACGCCGAAACAAGCGCTCATGAGCCCGAAGTGGCGAGCCCGATCTTCCCCATCGGTGATGTCGGC
GATATAGGCGCCAGCAACCGCACCTGTGGCGCCGGTGATGCCGGCCACGATGCGTCCGGCGTAGAGGCGA
TTAGTCCAATTTGTTAAAGACAGGATATCAGTGGTCCAGGCTCTAGTTTTGACTCAACAATATCACCAGC
TGAAGCCTATAGAGTACGAGCCATAGATAAAATAAAAGATTTTATTTAGTCTCCAGAAAAAGGGGGGAAT
GAAAGACCCCACCTGTAGGTTTGGCAAGCTAGCTTAAGTAACGCCATTTTGCAAGGCATGGAAAATACAT
AACTGAGAATAGAGAAGTTCAGATCAAGGTTAGGAACAGAGAGACAGCAGAATATGGGCCAAACAGGATA
TCTGTGGTAAGCAGTTCCTGCCCCGGCTCAGGGCCAAGAACAGATGGTCCCCAGATGCGGTCCCGCCCTC
AGCAGTTTCTAGAGAACCATCAGATGTTTCCAGGGTGCCCCAAGGACCTGAAATGACCCTGTGCCTTATT
TGAACTAACCAATCAGTTCGCTTCTCGCTTCTGTTCGCGCGCTTCTGCTCCCCGAGCTCAATAAAAGAGC
CCACAACCCCTCACTCGGCGCGCCAGTCCTCCGATAGACTGCGTCGCCCGGGTACCCGTATTCCCAATAA
AGCCTCTTGCTGTTTGCATCCGAATCGTGGACTCGCTGATCCTTGGGAGGGTCTCCTCAGATTGATTGAC
TGCCCACCTCGGGGGTCTTTCATTTGGAGGTTCCACCGAGATTTGGAGACCCCTGCCCAGGGACCACCGA
CCCCCCCGCCGGGAGGTAAGCTGGCCAGCGGTCGTTTCGTGTCTGTCTCTGTCTTTGTGCGTGTTTGTGC
CGGCATCTAATGTTTGCGCCTGCGTCTGTACTAGTTAGCTAACTAGCTCTGTATCTGGCGGACCCGTGGT
GGAACTGACGAGTTCTGAACACCCGGCCGCAACCCTGGGAGACGTCCCAGGGACTTTGGGGGCCGTTTTT
GTGGCCCGACCTGAGGAAGGGAGTCGATGTGGAATCCGACCCCGTCAGGATATGTGGTTCTGGTAGGAGA
CGAGAACCTAAAACAGTTCCCGCCTCCGTCTGAATTTTTGCTTTCGGTTTGGAACCGAAGCCGCGCGTCT
TGTCTGCTGCAGCGCTGCAGCATCGTTCTGTGTTGTCTCTGTCTGACTGTGTTTCTGTATTTGTCTGAAA
ATTAGGGCCAGACTGTTACCACTCCCTTAAGTTTGACCTTAGGTCACTGGAAAGATGTCGAGCGGATCGC
TCACAACCAGTCGGTAGATGTCAAGAAGAGACGTTGGGTTACCTTCTGCTCTGCAGAATGGCCAACCTTT
AACGTCGGATGGCCGCGAGACGGCACCTTTAACCGAGACCTCATCACCCAGGTTAAGATCAAGGTCTTTT
CACCTGGCCCGCATGGACACCCAGACCAGGTCCCCTACATCGTGACCTGGGAAGCCTTGGCTTTTGACCC
CCCTCCCTGGGTCAAGCCCTTTGTACACCCTAAGCCTCCGCCTCCTCTTCCTCCATCCGCCCCGTCTCTC
CCCCTTGAACCTCCTCGTTCGACCCCGCCTCGATCCTCCCTTTATCCAGCCCTCACTCCTTCTCTAGGCG
CCGGAATTAGATCTCATGAGCGGCGGCGGCGGCGACGACGTGGTGTGTACCGGCTGGCTGAGGAAATCGC
CTCCCGAGAAGAAGTTGAGGCGCTATGCCTGGAAGAAACGCTGGTTTATACTTCGGAGTGGCCGAATGAG
TGGAGATCCAGATGTTCTGGAATACTACAAGAATGAGCACTCCAAGAAACCCCTGCGGATCATCAACCTG
AACTTGTGTGAGCAGGTGGATGCAGGCCTGACCTTCAACAAGAAAGAGCTGCAGGATAGTTTTGTGTTTG
ATATCAAGACCAGCGAGCGCACATTTTACCTGGTGGCTGAGACAGAGGCTGACATGAATAAGTGGGTCCA
GAGCATCTGCCAGATCTGCGGCTTCAATCAGGCTGAAGAGAGCACAGACTCCCTGAGGAACCTTTCTTCA
GCCAGTCATGGTCCCCGCTCTTCTCCAGCTGAGTTCAGCTCCAGTCAGCACCTGCTCCGAGAACGGAAGT
CCTCAGCCCCTTCACACTCTAGCCAGCCTACTTTATTCACGTTTGAGCCCCCTGTGTCAAGCCACATGCA
GCCTACCTTGTCCACCAGTGCACCTCAGGAGTATCTCTACTTGCACCAGTGCATAAGCAGAAGGACAGAA
AATGCAAGGAGTGCCAGCTTCTCTCAGGGCACCCGGCAGAAGAGTGATACAGCTGTGCAAAAACTTGCCC
AGAGCAATGGACACTGTATCAACGGCGTCGGAGGTCAAGTCCATGGCTTCTATAGCCTTCCCAAGCCAAG
CCGACACAATACAGAATTCAAAGACAGTACTTATGATCTCCCACGGAGCCTGGCTTCCCATGGCCACACC
AAGAGCAGCCTCACAGGGTCTGAGACTGATAACGAGGATGTGTACACCTTCAAGATGCCCAGCAACACCC
TGTGTCGGGAACTTGGAGACCTCCTTGTGGACAATATGGATGTCCCAACCACTCCTCTCTCAGCCTACCA
GATCCCTAGAACATTCACACTGGACAAGAACCACAATGCCATGACAGTGGCCACTCCTGGAGATTCAGCC
ATAGCTCCCCCACCCCGGCCACCCAAGCCAAGTCAGGCAGAAACACCTCAATGGGGCAGCATTCAGCAAA
GACCTCCAATCAGCGAAAATAGCAGATCTGTAGCTGCTACTATCCCCAGGCGCAATACCCTCCCTGCAAT
GGACAACAGCCGACTCCATCGAGCTTCTTCCTGTGAGACCTACGAGTACCCGGCACGAGGCAGTGGGGAA
AGTGCCAGCTGGTCTGCTGAACCTCCAGGAAAGACTGCCGTAGGTCGATCAAATAGTGCCAGCTCTGATG
ACAACTACGTGCCCATGAACCCAGGTTCTTCTACCCTGCTGGCTATGGAACGACCAGGGGACAACTCCCA
GAGTGTCTACATCCCCATGAGCCCAGGACCCCATCACTTTGACCCACTTGGCTACCCGTCCACAGCCCTT
CCTATTCACAGAGGCCCCAGCCGAGGAAGTGAAATCCAGCCACCCCCGGTCAACCGAAACCTCAAGCCTG
ACAGAAAAGCAAAGCCAACACCCCTTGACCTGAGAAACAACACTGTCATCGATGAGCTGCCCTTCAAGTC
ACCTGTCACCAAGTCTTGGTCCAGGATCAACAGCCACACCTTTAACTCCAGTTCCTCCCAGTACTGCCGT
CCTATCTCCACACAGAGCATCACCAGCACAGACTCGGGAGACAGTGAGGAGAACTATGTCCCTATGCAAA
ACCCAGTATCTGCATCCCCTGTTCCCAGTGGCACTAACAGCCCAGCTCCAAAGAAGAGTACTGGCAGTGT
GGATTATCTCGCCCTGGACTTCCAGCCGGGCTCCCCAAGCCCTCACCGCAAGCCATCCACATCATCTGTC
ACATCAGATGAGAAGGTAGACTATGTCCAAGTGGATAAAGAGAAGACCCAGGCCCTGCAGAACACCATGC
AGGAGTGGACAGATGTGCGGCAGTCCTCCGAACCTTCCAAGGGTGCCAAGCTGTAGGGTTAACGAATTCC
GCCCCCCCCCCCTAACGTTACTGGCCGAAGCCGCTTGGAATAAGGCCGGTGTGCGTTTGTCTATATGTTA
TTTTCCACCATATTGCCGTCTTTTGGCAATGTGAGGGCCCGGAAACCTGGCCCTGTCTTCTTGACGAGCA
TTCCTAGGGGTCTTTCCCCTCTCGCCAAAGGAATGCAAGGTCTGTTGAATGTCGTGAAGGAAGCAGTTCC
TCTGGAAGCTTCTTGAAGACAAACAACGTCTGTAGCGACCCTTTGCAGGCAGCGGAACCCCCCACCTGGC
GACAGGTGCCTCTGCGGCCAAAAGCCACGTGTATAAGATACACCTGCAAAGGCGGCACAACCCCAGTGCC
ACGTTGTGAGTTGGATAGTTGTGGAAAGAGTCAAATGGCTCTCCTCAAGCGTATTCAACAAGGGGCTGAA
GGATGCCCAGAAGGTACCCCATTGTATGGGATCTGATCTGGGGCCTCGGTGCACATGCTTTACATGTGTT
TAGTCGAGGTTAAAAAAACGTCTAGGCCCCCCGAACCACGGGGACGTGGTTTTCCTTTGAAAAACACGAT
GATAATATGGCCACAACCATGGTGAGCAAGGGCGAGGAGCTGTTCACCGGGGTGGTGCCCATCCTGGTCG
AGCTGGACGGCGACGTAAACGGCCACAAGTTCAGCGTGTCTGGCGAGGGCGAGGGCGATGCCACCTACGG
CAAGCTGACCCTGAAGTTCATCTGCACCACCGGCAAGCTGCCCGTGCCCTGGCCCACCCTCGTGACCACC
CTGACCTACGGCGTGCAGTGCTTCAGCCGCTACCCCGACCACATGAAGCAGCACGACTTCTTCAAGTCCG
CCATGCCCGAAGGCTACGTCCAGGAGCGCACCATCTTCTTCAAGGACGACGGCAACTACAAGACCCGCGC
CGAGGTGAAGTTCGAGGGCGACACCCTGGTGAACCGCATCGAGCTGAAGGGCATCGACTTCAAGGAGGAC
GGCAACATCCTGGGGCACAAGCTGGAGTACAACTACAACAGCCACAACGTCTATATCATGGCCGACAAGC
AGAAGAACGGCATCAAGGCGAACTTCAAGATCCGCCACAACATCGAGGACGGCAGCGTGCAGCTCGCCGA
CCACTACCAGCAGAACACCCCCATCGGCGACGGCCCCGTGCTGCTGCCCGACAACCACTACCTGAGCACC
CAGTCCGCCCTGAGCAAAGACCCCAACGAGAAGCGCGATCACATGGTCCTGCTGGAGTTCGTGACCGCCG
CCGGGATCACTCTCGGCATGGACGAGCTGTACAAGTAATGAATTAATTAAGAATTATCAAGCTTATCGAT
ACCGTCGACCTGCAGCCAAGCTTATCGATAAAATAAAAGATTTTATTTAGTCTCCAGAAAAAGGGGGGAA
TGAAAGACCCCACCTGTAGGTTTGGCAAGCTAGCTTAAGTAACGCCATTTTGCAAGGCATGGAAAATACA
TAACTGAGAATAGAGAAGTTCAGATCAAGGTTAGGAACAGAGAGACAGCAGAATATGGGCCAAACAGGAT
ATCTGTGGTAAGCAGTTCCTGCCCCGGCTCAGGGCCAAGAACAGATGGTCCCCAGATGCGGTCCCGCCCT
CAGCAGTTTCTAGAGAACCATCAGATGTTTCCAGGGTGCCCCAAGGACCTGAAATGACCCTGTGCCTTAT
TTGAACTAACCAATCAGTTCGCTTCTCGCTTCTGTTCGCGCGCTTCTGCTCCCCGAGCTCAATAAAAGAG
CCCACAACCCCTCACTCGGCGCGCCAGTCCTCCGATAGACTGCGTCGCCCGGGTACCCGTGTATCCAATA
AACCCTCTTGCAGTTGCATCCGACTTGTGGTCTCGCTGTTCCTTGGGAGGGTCTCCTCTGAGTGATTGAC
TACCCGTCAGCGGGGGTCTTTCATGGGTAACAGTTTCTTGAAGTTGGAGAACAACATTCTGAGGGTAGGA
GTCGAATATTAAGTAATCCTGACTCAATTAGCCACTGTTTTGAATCCACATACTCCAATACTCCTGAAAT
AGTTCATTATGGACAGCGCAGAAAGAGCTGGGGAGAATTGTGAAATTGTTATCCGCTCACAATTCCACAC
AACATACGAGCCGGAAGCATAAAGTGTAAAGCCTGGGGTGCCTAATGAGTGAGCTAACTCACATTAATTG
CGTTGCGCTCACTGCCCGCTTTCCAGTCGGGAAACCTGTCGTGCCAGCTGCATTAATGAATCGGCCAACG
CGCGGGGAGAGGCGGTTTGCGTATTGGGCGCTCTTCCGCTTCCTCGCTCACTGACTCGCTGCGCTCGGTC
GTTCGGCTGCGGCGAGCGGTATCAGCTCACTCAAAGGCGGTAATACGGTTATCCACAGAATCAGGGGATA
ACGCAGGAAAGAACATGTGAGCAAAAGGCCAGCAAAAGGCCAGGAACCGTAAAAAGGCCGCGTTGCTGGC
GTTTTTCCATAGGCTCCGCCCCCCTGACGAGCATCACAAAAATCGACGCTCAAGTCAGAGGTGGCGAAAC
CCGACAGGACTATAAAGATACCAGGCGTTTCCCCCTGGAAGCTCCCTCGTGCGCTCTCCTGTTCCGACCC
TGCCGCTTACCGGATACCTGTCCGCCTTTCTCCCTTCGGGAAGCGTGGCGCTTTCTCATAGCTCACGCTG
TAGGTATCTCAGTTCGGTGTAGGTCGTTCGCTCCAAGCTGGGCTGTGTGCACGAACCCCCCGTTCAGCCC
GACCGCTGCGCCTTATCCGGTAACTATCGTCTTGAGTCCAACCCGGTAAGACACGACTTATCGCCACTGG
CAGCAGCCACTGGTAACAGGATTAGCAGAGCGAGGTATGTAGGCGGTGCTACAGAGTTCTTGAAGTGGTG
GCCTAACTACGGCTACACTAGAAGAACAGTATTTGGTATCTGCGCTCTGCTGAAGCCAGTTACCTTCGGA
AAAAGAGTTGGTAGCTCTTGATCCGGCAAACAAACCACCGCTGGTAGCGGTGGTTTTTTTGTTTGCAAGC
AGCAGATTACGCGCAGAAAAAAAGGATCTCAAGAAGATCCTTTGATCTTTTCTACGGGGTCTGACGCTCA
GTGGAACGAAAACTCACGTTAAGGGATTTTGGTCATGAGATTATCAAAAAGGATCTTCACCTAGATCCTT
TTAAATTAAAAATGAAGTTTTAAATCAATCTAAAGTATATATGAGTAAACTTGGTCTGACAGTTACCAAT
GCTTAATCAGTGAGGCACCTATCTCAGCGATCTGTCTATTTCGTTCATCCATAGTTGCCTGACTCCCCGT
CGTGTAGATAACTACGATACGGGAGGGCTTACCATCTGGCCCCAGTGCTGCAATGATACCGCGAGACCCA
CGCTCACCGGCTCCAGATTTATCAGCAATAAACCAGCCAGCCGGAAGGGCCGAGCGCAGAAGTGGTCCTG
CAACTTTATCCGCCTCCATCCAGTCTATTAATTGTTGCCGGGAAGCTAGAGTAAGTAGTTCGCCAGTTAA
TAGTTTGCGCAACGTTGTTGCCATTGCTACAGGCATCGTGGTGTCACGCTCGTCGTTTGGTATGGCTTCA
TTCAGCTCCGGTTCCCAACGATCAAGGCGAGTTACATGATCCCCCATGTTGTGCAAAAAAGCGGTTAGCT
CCTTCGGTCCTCCGATCGTTGTCAGAAGTAAGTTGGCCGCAGTGTTATCACTCATGGTTATGGCAGCACT
GCATAATTCTCTTACTGTCATGCCATCCGTAAGATGCTTTTCTGTGACTGGTGAGTACTCAACCAAGTCA
TTCTGAGAATAGTGTATGCGGCGACCGAGTTGCTCTTGCCCGGCGTCAATACGGGATAATACCGCGCCAC
ATAGCAGAACTTTAAAAGTGCTCATCATTGGAAAACGTTCTTCGGGGCGAAAACTCTCAAGGATCTTACC
GCTGTTGAGATCCAGTTCGATGTAACCCACTCGTGCAC
